Addgene plasmid #56610: mVenus-Cx43-7
Purpose: Localization: Gap Junctions, Excitation: 515, Emission: 528
Depositing lab: Michael Davidson. Publication: Advances in fluorescent protein technology. Shaner NC, Patterson GH, Davidson MW. J Cell Sci. 2007 Dec 15;120(Pt 24):4247-60 10.1242/jcs.005801 PubMed 18057027.
Backbone
  Vector backbone: mVenus
  Backbone size w/o insert (bp): 4750
  Vector type: Mammalian Expression
  Selectable markers: Neomycin (select with G418)
Growth in bacteria
  Bacterial resistance: Kanamycin, 50 μg/mL
  Growth temperature: 37°C
  Growth strain: DH5alpha
  Copy number: High Copy
Gene/Insert
  Gene/Insert name: Cx43 (alt names: Rat Alpha-1 Connexin 43; NM_012567.2)
  Species: R. norvegicus (rat)
  Promoter: CMV
  Tag / fusion protein: mVenus
  Cloning method: Unknown
  Sequencing primers: 5′ CMV-F; 3′ SV40pA-R
Terms and licenses: Academic/Nonprofit Terms; Industry Terms
Depositor comments: R. norvegicus (rat) Alpha-1 Connexin 43. Excitation = 515; Emission = 528
How to cite: mVenus-Cx43-7 was a gift from Michael Davidson (Addgene plasmid # 56610)
