[The description below was written by a language model from this plasmid's Addgene catalogue record.]
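Description:
mVenus-Cx43-7 is a mammalian expression plasmid built on an mVenus fluorescent-protein backbone of about 4.75 kb (without insert). It is designed to label gap junctions in living or fixed cells. It is maintained in E. coli as a high-copy plasmid under kanamycin selection. It also carries a neomycin resistance marker, so transfected mammalian cells can be selected with G418 to obtain stable lines. The record does not list the origins of replication or the promoters driving the resistance markers. No feature table is provided, so the detailed layout of the backbone cannot be confirmed.

The payload is the rat (R. norvegicus) alpha-1 connexin 43 coding sequence (Cx43) fused to mVenus and expressed from the CMV promoter, a strong constitutive promoter in most mammalian cell types. The 3′ sequencing primer named in the record suggests that an SV40 polyadenylation signal lies downstream of the cassette. Connexin 43 assembles into hexameric hemichannels that dock between adjacent cells to form gap junction plaques, so the fusion protein directs the yellow fluorescent signal to these structures. The recorded spectral values for mVenus are excitation at 515 nm and emission at 528 nm. The record does not say whether mVenus sits at the N- or C-terminus of Cx43. The "7" in the name may refer to a linker length, but this is not explained either.

The plasmid is typically used as a localization marker for fluorescence microscopy, for example to visualize gap junction formation, trafficking and turnover, or as a reference for gap junction localization alongside other fluorescent fusions.
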