>Addgene plasmid #56610 | mVenus-Cx43-7 | depositor partial sequence | sequence record 87498 | insert sequence
TCAGATCCGCTAGCGCTACCGGACTCAGATCTCGAGCTCAAGCTTCGAATTCGGCAGCACTTTTCTTTCA
TTGGGGGGAAGGCGTGAGGAAAGTACCAAACAGCAGCAGACTTTTAAACTTTAAACAGACAGGTCTGAGA
GCCTGAACTCTCATTTTTCCTTTGACTTCAGCCTCCAAGGAGTTCCACCAACTTTGGCGCGCCGGCTTCA
CTTTCATTAAGTGAAAGAGAGGTGCCCAGACATGGGTGACTGGAGTGCCTTGGGGAAGCTTCTGGACAAG
GTCCAAGCCTACTCCACCGCTGGAGGGAAGGTGTGGCTGTCAGTGCTCTTCATATTCAGAATCCTGCTCC
TGGGGACAGCTGTTGAGTCAGCTTGGGGTGATGAACAGTCTGCCTTTCGCTGTAACACTCAACAACCTGG
CTGCGAAAACGTCTGCTATGACAAGTCCTTCCCCATCTCTCACGTGCGCTTCTGGGTCCTTCAGATCATA
TTCGTGTCTGTGCCCACACTCCTGTACTTGGCCCATGTGTTCTATGTGATGAGGAAGGAAGAGAAGCTAA
ACAAGAAAGAAGAGGAGCTCAAAGTGGCCCAGACTGACGGGGTCAACGTGGAGATGCACCTGAAGCAGAT
TGAAATCAAGAAGTTCAAGTACGGGATTGAAGAGCACGGCAAGGTGAAAATGAGGGGCGGCTTGCTGAGA
ACCTACATCATCAGCATCCTCTTCAAGTCTGTCTTCGAGGTGGCCTTCCTGCTCATCCAGTGGTACATCT
ATGGGTTCAGCTTGAGCGCGGTCTACACCTGCAAGAGAGATCCCTGCCCCCACCAGGTAGACTGCTTCCT
CTCACGTCCCACGGAGAAAACCATCTTCATCATCTTCATGCTGGTGGTGTCCTTGGTGTCTCTCGCTTTG
AACATCATTGAGCTCTTCTACGTCTTCTTCAAAGGCGTTAAGGATCGCGTGAAGGGAAGAAGCGATCCTT
ACCACGCCACCACTGGCCCACTGAGCCCATCAAAAGACTGCGGATCTCCAAAATACGCCTACTTCAATGG
CTGCTCCTCACCAACGGCTCCACTCTCGCCTATGTCTCCTCCTGGGTACAAGCTGGTTACTGGTGACAGA
AACAATTCCTCGTGCCGCAATTACAACAAGCAAGCTAGCGAGCAAAACTGGGCGAACTACAGCGCAGAGC
AAAATCGCATGGGGCAGGCCGGAAGCACCATCTCCAACTCGCACGCCCAGCCGTTCGATTTCCCCGACGA
CAACCAGAATGCCAAAAAAGTTGCTGCTGGACATGAACTCCAGCCATTAGCCATCGTGGACCAACGACCT
TCCAGCAGAGCCAGCAGCCGCGCCAGCAGCAGGCCTCGGCCTGATGACCTGGAGATTGCGGATCCACCGG
TCGCCACCATGGTGAGCAAGGGCGAGGAGCTGTTCACCGGGGTGGTGCCCATCCTGGTCGAGCTGGACGG
CGACGTAAACGGCCACAAGTTCAGCGTGTCCGGCGAGGGCGAGGGCGATGCCACCTACGGCAAGCTGACC
CTGAAGCTGATCTGCACCACCGGCAAGCTGCCCGTGCCCTGGCCCACCCTCGTGACCACCCTGGGCTACG
GCCTGCAGTGCTTCGCCCGCTACCCCGACCACATGAAGCAGCACGACTTCTTCAAGTCCGCCATGCCCGA
AGGCTACGTCCAGGAGCGCACCATCTTCTTCAAGGACGACGGCAACTACAAGACCCGCGCCGAGGTGAAG
TTCGAGGGCGACACCCTGGTGAACCGCATCGAGCTGAAGGGCATCGACTTCAAGGAGGACGGCAACATCC
TGGGGCACAAGCTGGAGTACAACTACAACAGCCACAACGTCTATATCACCGCCGACAAGCAGAAGAACGG
CATCAAGGCCAACTTCAAGATCCGCCACAACATCGAGGACGGCGGCGTGCAGCTCGCCGACCACTACCAG
CAGAACACCCCCATCGGCGACGGCCCCGTGCTGCTGCCCGACAACCACTACCTGAGCTACCAGTCCAAGC
TGAGCAAAGACCCCAACGAGAAGCGCGATCACATGGTCCTGCTGGAGTTCGTGACCGCCGCCGGGATCAC
TCTCGGCATGGACGAGCTGTACAAGTAAAGCGGCCGCGACTCTAGATCATAATCAGCCATACCACATTGA
G
